Addgene plasmid #179433: pMH005_phiC31_neo-core-5xTetO-pEF-H2B-mCitrine-core-pRSV-H2B-mCherry
Purpose: Dual fluorescent reporter construct with double core HS4 insulator, upstream TRE (Tetracycline Response Element) recruitment site, phiC31 attB for integration
Depositing lab: Lacra Bintu. Depositing organization: Stanford University. Publication: Dynamic spreading of chromatin-mediated gene silencing and reactivation between neighboring genes in single cells. Lensch S, Herschl MH, Ludwig CH, Sinha J, Hinks MM, Mukund A, Fujimori T, Bintu L. Elife. 2022 Jun 9;11. pii: 75115. doi: 10.7554/eLife.75115. PubMed 35678392.
Backbone
  Vector backbone: pSLR-test
  Backbone manufacturer: Yamaguchi et al. 2011 PLoS One, doi: 10.1371/journal.pone.0017267
  Vector type: Mammalian Expression
  Selectable markers: Neomycin (select with G418)
Growth in bacteria
  Bacterial resistance: Ampicillin, 100 μg/mL
  Growth temperature: 37°C
  Growth strain: DH5alpha
  Copy number: High Copy
Gene/Insert
  Gene/Insert name: coreHS4-TRE-cit-coreHS4-mch (DC) (alt name: TRE, H2B-mCitrine, core chicken HS4 insulators, H2B-mCherry)
  Species: H. sapiens (human), G. gallus (chicken), Synthetic
  Promoter: pEF alpha, pRSV
  Cloning method: Gibson Cloning
  Sequencing primers: 5′ n/a
Terms and licenses: Academic/Nonprofit Terms; Industry Terms: Not Available to Industry
Depositor comments: Please visit https://www.biorxiv.org/content/10.1101/2021.11.04.467237v1 for bioRxiv preprint.
How to cite: pMH005_phiC31_neo-core-5xTetO-pEF-H2B-mCitrine-core-pRSV-H2B-mCherry was a gift from Lacra Bintu (Addgene plasmid # 179433 ; http://n2t.net/addgene:179433 ; RRID:Addgene_179433)
