[The description below was written by a language model from this plasmid's Addgene catalogue record and pLannotate feature annotations shown in this document.]
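Description:
pMH005_phiC31_neo-core-5xTetO-pEF-H2B-mCitrine-core-pRSV-H2B-mCherry is a mammalian expression plasmid built on the pSLR-test backbone and designed for site-specific genomic integration through a phiC31 attB site. It is maintained in E. coli as a high-copy plasmid with a ColE1/pUC-type origin and ampicillin resistance. A NeoR/KanR coding sequence followed by a bGH poly(A) signal lies just downstream of attB and allows G418 selection of mammalian cells. No promoter is annotated directly upstream of it, which would be consistent with a design in which expression depends on integration at a landing site, though the record does not say so.

The payload is a tandem dual-colour reporter. A Tet-responsive element (five TetO sites by the construct name, partly matched in the annotation as a TRE fragment) sits immediately upstream of the human EF-1α core promoter and intron A, which drive human histone H2B fused to the yellow protein Citrine, terminated by SV40-derived poly(A) sequences. Downstream, an RSV enhancer/promoter drives H2B-mCherry with its own SV40 poly(A). The H2B fusions concentrate both signals in the nucleus. According to the catalogue entry, core chicken HS4 insulator elements are placed upstream of the TetO array and between the two genes. These are not called in the automated feature table, but unannotated gaps exist at the corresponding positions.

The TetO sites serve as a recruitment platform for TetR- or rTetR-fused chromatin regulators. The construct was used to follow, in single cells, how silencing and reactivation spread from the targeted gene to its neighbour across an insulator. The second, 1,991-nt sequence record covers only the AmpR and origin region.
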