Features (pLannotate 1.2.2; 5 found; start..end, strand, type, name):
    606..689     +  CDS            large T antigen (fragment): large T antigen from SV40 (simian virus 40)
    712..793     +  polyA_signal   SV40 poly(A) signal: SV40 polyadenylation signal
    838..899     +  promoter       AmpR promoter: bla
    900..1760    +  CDS            AmpR: β-lactamase; bla; confers resistance to ampicillin, carbenicillin, and related antibiotics
   1931..528     +  rep_origin     ori (across the origin): high-copy-number ColE1/pMB1/pBR322/pUC origin of replication
>Addgene plasmid #179433 | pMH005_phiC31_neo-core-5xTetO-pEF-H2B-mCitrine-core-pRSV-H2B-mCherry | addgene full sequence | sequence record 355532 | Addgene NGS Result
GCGGTGGTTTGTTTGCCGGATCAAGAGCTACCAACTCTTTTTCCGAAGGTAACTGGCTTCAGCAGAGCGC
AGATACCAAATACTGTTCTTCTAGTGTAGCCGTAGTTAGGCCACCACTTCAAGAACTCTGTAGCACCGCC
TACATACCTCGCTCTGCTAATCCTGTTACCAGTGGCTGCTGCCAGTGGCGATAAGTCGTGTCTTACCGGG
TTGGACTCAAGACGATAGTTACCGGATAAGGCGCAGCGGTCGGGCTGAACGGGGGGTTCGTGCACACAGC
CCAGCTTGGAGCGAACGACCTACACCGAACTGAGATACCTACAGCGTGAGCTATGAGAAAGCGCCACGCT
TCCCGAAGGGAGAAAGGCGGACAGGTATCCGGTAAGCGGCAGGGTCGGAACAGGAGAGCGCACGAGGGAG
CTTCCAGGGGGAAACGCCTGGTATCTTTATAGTCCTGTCGGGTTTCGCCACCTCTGACTTGAGCGTCGAT
TTTTGTGATGCTCGTCAGGGGGGCGGAGCCTATGGAAAAACGCCAGCAACGCGGCCTTTTTACGGTTCCT
GGCCTTTTGCTGGCCTTTTGCTCACATGTTCTTTCCTGCGGTACCGATCATAATCAGCCATACCACATTT
GTAGAGGTTTTACTTGCTTTAAAAAACCTCCCACACCTCCCCCTGAACCTGAAACATAAAATGAATGCAA
TTGTTGTTGTTAACTTGTTTATTGCAGCTTATAATGGTTACAAATAAAGCAATAGCATCACAAATTTCAC
AAATAAAGCATTTTTTTCACTGCATTCTAGTTGTGGTTTGTCCAAACTCATCAATGTATCTCATATGTGT
ATCCGCTCATGAGACAATAACCCTGATAAATGCTTCAATAATATTGAAAAAGGAAGAGTATGAGTATTCA
ACATTTCCGTGTCGCCCTTATTCCCTTTTTTGCGGCATTTTGCCTTCCTGTTTTTGCTCACCCAGAAACG
CTGGTGAAAGTAAAAGATGCTGAAGATCAGTTGGGTGCACGAGTGGGTTACATCGAACTGGATCTCAACA
GCGGTAAGATCCTTGAGAGTTTTCGCCCCGAAGAACGTTTTCCAATGATGAGCACTTTTAAAGTTCTGCT
ATGTGGCGCGGTATTATCCCGTATTGACGCCGGGCAAGAGCAACTCGGTCGCCGCATACACTATTCTCAG
AATGACTTGGTTGAGTACTCACCAGTCACAGAAAAGCATCTTACGGATGGCATGACAGTAAGAGAATTAT
GCAGTGCTGCCATAACCATGAGTGATAACACTGCGGCCAACTTACTTCTGACAACGATCGGAGGACCGAA
GGAGCTAACCGCTTTTTTGCACAACATGGGGGATCATGTAACTCGCCTTGATCGTTGGGAACCGGAGCTG
AATGAAGCCATACCAAACGACGAGCGTGACACCACGATGCCTGTAGCAATGGCAACAACGTTGCGCAAAC
TATTAACTGGCGAACTACTTACTCTAGCTTCCCGGCAACAATTAATAGACTGGATGGAGGCGGATAAAGT
TGCAGGACCACTTCTGCGCTCGGCCCTTCCGGCTGGCTGGTTTATTGCTGATAAATCTGGAGCCGGTGAG
CGTGGGTCTCGCGGTATCATTGCAGCACTGGGGCCAGATGGTAAGCCCTCCCGTATCGTAGTTATCTACA
CGACGGGGAGTCAGGCAACTATGGATGAACGAAATAGACAGATCGCTGAGATAGGTGCCTCACTGATTAA
GCATTGGTAACTGTCAGACCAAGTTTACTCATATATACTTTAGATTGATTTAAAACTTCATTTTTAATTT
AAAAGGATCTAGGTGAAGATCCTTTTTGATAATCTCATGACCAAAATCCCTTAACGTGAGTTTTCGTTCC
ACTGAGCGTCAGACCCCGTAGAAAAGATCAAAGGATCTTCTTGAGATCCTTTTTTTCTGCGCGTAATCTG
CTGCTTGCAAACAAAAAAACCACCGCTACCA
