Features (pLannotate 1.2.2; 31 found; start..end, strand, type, name):
     16..85      +  protein_bind   attB: attB site for the φC31 integrase (Groth et al., 2000) phage φC31 integrase
    274..294     -  misc_feature   MCS (fragment): pBluescript multiple cloning site
    351..1154    +  CDS            NeoR/KanR: aminoglycoside phosphotransferase from Tn5; aph(3')-II (or nptII); confers resistance to neomycin, kanamycin, and G418 (Geneticin®)
   1192..1416    +  polyA_signal   bGH poly(A) signal: bovine growth hormone polyadenylation signal
   1420..1441    +  promoter       SV40 promoter (fragment): SV40 enhancer and early promoter
   1750..1953    +  promoter       tight TRE promoter (fragment): Tet-responsive promoter PTight, consisting of seven tet operator sequences followed by the minimal CMV promoter
   1761..1779    +  protein_bind   tet operator: tetO; bacterial operator O2 for the tetR and tetA genes tetracycline repressor TetR
   1960..2166    +  promoter       EF-1α core promoter: core promoter for human elongation factor EF-1α
   2167..3105    +  intron         EF-1α intron A: intron upstream of the start codon of human EF-1α
   3138..3156    +  promoter       T3 promoter: promoter for bacteriophage T3 RNA polymerase
   3247..3624    +  CDS            H2B: human histone H2B; HIST1H2BJ
   3623..3639    -  misc_feature   MCS (fragment): pUC18/19 multiple cloning site
   3649..4365    +  CDS            Citrine: Citrine is a basic (constitutively fluorescent) yellow fluorescent protein published in 2001, derived from Aequorea victoria. It has moderate acid sensitivity.
   4369..4395    +  misc_feature   MCS (fragment): pBluescript multiple cloning site
   4417..4435    -  promoter       T7 promoter: promoter for bacteriophage T7 RNA polymerase
   4445..4484    +  CDS            lacZα (fragment): LacZα fragment of β-galactosidase; lacZ fragment
   4494..4549    +  intron         small t intron (fragment): SV40 (simian virus 40) small t antigen intron
   4549..4686    +  CDS            large T antigen (fragment): large T antigen from SV40 (simian virus 40)
   4709..4830    +  polyA_signal   SV40 poly(A) signal: SV40 polyadenylation signal
   5148..5410    +  promoter       RSV promoter: Rous sarcoma virus enhancer/promoter
   5424..5801    +  CDS            H2B: human histone H2B; HIST1H2BJ
   5820..6527    +  CDS            mCherry: mCherry is a basic (constitutively fluorescent) red fluorescent protein published in 2004, derived from Discosoma sp.. It is reported to be a very rapidly-maturing monomer with low acid sensitivity.
   6543..6626    +  CDS            large T antigen (fragment): large T antigen from SV40 (simian virus 40)
   6649..6730    +  polyA_signal   SV40 poly(A) signal: SV40 polyadenylation signal
   6775..6836    +  promoter       AmpR promoter: bla
   6837..7697    +  CDS            AmpR: β-lactamase; bla; confers resistance to ampicillin, carbenicillin, and related antibiotics
   7868..8456    +  rep_origin     ori: high-copy-number ColE1/pMB1/pBR322/pUC origin of replication
   8534..8617    +  CDS            large T antigen (fragment): large T antigen from SV40 (simian virus 40)
   8640..8774    +  polyA_signal   SV40 poly(A) signal: SV40 polyadenylation signal
   8771..8854    +  CDS            large T antigen (fragment): large T antigen from SV40 (simian virus 40)
   8877..8998    +  polyA_signal   SV40 poly(A) signal: SV40 polyadenylation signal
>Addgene plasmid #179433 | pMH005_phiC31_neo-core-5xTetO-pEF-H2B-mCitrine-core-pRSV-H2B-mCherry | addgene full sequence | sequence record 362558 | Addgene NGS Result
GATGTAGGTCACGGTCTCGAAGCCGCGGTGCGGGTGCCAGGGCGTGCCCTTGGGCTCCCCGGGCGCGTAC
TCCACCTCACCCATCTGGTCCATCATGATGAACGGGTCGAGGTGGCGGTAGTTGATCCCGGCGAACGCGC
GGCGCACCGGGAAGCCCTCGCCCTCGAAACCGCTGGGCGCGGTGGTCACGGTGAGCACGGGACGTGCGAC
GGCGTCGGCGGGTGCGGATACGCGGGGCAGCGTCAGCGGGTTCTCGACGGTCACGGCGGGCATGTCGACG
GTATCGATAAGCTTACGCGTGCTAGCGCATGCAGATCTACTAGTCGGCCGGATAAAGATATCAACTCGAG
ATGGGATCGGCCATTGAACAAGATGGATTGCACGCAGGTTCTCCGGCCGCTTGGGTGGAGAGGCTATTCG
GCTATGACTGGGCACAACAGACAATCGGCTGCTCTGATGCCGCCGTGTTCCGGCTGTCAGCGCAGGGGCG
CCCGGTTCTTTTTGTCAAGACCGACCTGTCCGGTGCCCTGAATGAACTGCAGGACGAGGCAGCGCGGCTA
TCGTGGCTGGCCACGACGGGCGTTCCTTGCGCAGCTGTGCTCGACGTTGTCACTGAAGCGGGAAGGGACT
GGCTGCTATTGGGCGAAGTGCCGGGGCAGGATCTCCTGTCATCTCACCTTGCTCCTGCCGAGAAAGTATC
CATCATGGCTGATGCAATGCGGCGGCTGCATACGCTTGATCCGGCTACCTGCCCATTCGACCACCAAGCG
AAACATCGCATCGAGCGAGCACGTACTCGGATGGAAGCCGGTCTTGTCGATCAGGATGATCTGGACGAAG
AGCATCAGGGGCTCGCGCCAGCCGAACTGTTCGCCAGGCTCAAGGCGCGCATGCCCGACGGCGATGATCT
CGTCGTGACCCATGGCGATGCCTGCTTGCCGAATATCATGGTGGAAAATGGCCGCTTTTCTGGATTCATC
GACTGTGGCCGGCTGGGTGTGGCGGACCGCTATCAGGACATAGCGTTGGCTACCCGTGATATTGCTGAAG
AGCTTGGCGGCGAATGGGCTGACCGCTTCCTCGTGCTTTACGGTATCGCCGCTCCCGATTCGCAGCGCAT
CGCCTTCTATCGCCTTCTTGACGAGTTCTTCTGAGGGGATCAATTCTCTAGAGCTCGCTGATCAGCCTCG
ACTGTGCCTTCTAGTTGCCAGCCATCTGTTGTTTGCCCCTCCCCCGTGCCTTCCTTGACCCTGGAAGGTG
CCACTCCCACTGTCCTTTCCTAATAAAATGAGGAAATTGCATCGCATTGTCTGAGTAGGTGTCATTCTAT
TCTGGGGGGTGGGGTGGGGCAGGACAGCAAGGGGGAGGATTGGGAAGACAATAGCAGGCATGCTGGGGAT
GCGGTGGGCTCTATGGCTTCTGAGGCGGAAAGAACCAGCTGGGGGCTAGCAAAGCCTAGGAAGACAAGTA
ACAAAACTTTTATGAGGGACAGCCCCCCCCCAAAGCCCCCAGGGATGTAATTACGTCCCTCCCCCGCTAG
GGGGCAGCAGCGAGCCGCCCGGGGCTCCGCTCCGGTCCGGCGCTCCCCCCGCATCCCCGAGCCGGCAGCG
TGCGGGGACAGCCCGGGCACGGGGAAGGTGGCACGGGATCGCTTTCCTCTGAACGCTTCTCGCTGCTCTT
TGAGCCTGCAGACACCTGGGGGGATACGGGGAAAAGGCCTCCACGGCCACTAGTATTATGCGTATACGCG
TCGAGTTTACTCCCTATCAGTGATAGAGAACGTATGTCGAGTTTACTCCCTATCAGTGATAGAGAACGTA
TGTCGAGTTTACTCCCTATCAGTGATAGAGAACGTATGTCGAGTTTATCCCTATCAGTGATAGAGAACGT
ATGTCGAGTTTACTCCCTATCAGTGATAGAGAACGTATGTCGAGGTAGGCGTGTACGGTGGGAATGCATG
AGCGCACATCGCCCACAGTCCCCGAGAAGTTGGGGGGAGGGGTCGGCAATTGAACCGGTGCCTAGAGAAG
GTGGCGCGGGGTAAACTGGGAAAGTGATGTCGTGTACTGGCTCCGCCTTTTTCCCGAGGGTGGGGGAGAA
CCGTATATAAGTGCAGTAGTCGCCGTGAACGTTCTTTTTCGCAACGGGTTTGCCGCCAGAACACAGGTAA
GTGCCGTGTGTGGTTCCCGCGGGCCTGGCCTCTTTACGGGTTATGGCCCTTGCGTGCCTTGAATTACTTC
CACCTGGCTGCAGTACGTGATTCTTGATCCCGAGCTTCGGGTTGGAAGTGGGTGGGAGAGTTCGAGGCCT
TGCGCTTAAGGAGCCCCTTCGCCTCGTGCTTGAGTTGAGGCCTGGCCTGGGCGCTGGGGCCGCCGCGTGC
GAATCTGGTGGCACCTTCGCGCCTGTCTCGCTGCTTTCGATAAGTCTCTAGCCATTTAAAATTTTTGATG
ACCTGCTGCGACGCTTTTTTTCTGGCAAGATAGTCTTGTAAATGCGGGCCAAGATCTGCACACTGGTATT
TCGGTTTTTGGGGCCGCGGGCGGCGACGGGGCCCGTGCGTCCCAGCGCACATGTTCGGCGAGGCGGGGCC
TGCGAGCGCGGCCACCGAGAATCGGACGGGGGTAGTCTCAAGCTGGCCGGCCTGCTCTGGTGCCTGGCCT
CGCGCCGCCGTGTATCGCCCCGCCCTGGGCGGCAAGGCTGGCCCGGTCGGCACCAGTTGCGTGAGCGGAA
AGATGGCCGCTTCCCGGCCCTGCTGCAGGGAGCTCAAAATGGAGGACGCGGCGCTCGGGAGAGCGGGCGG
GTGAGTCACCCACACAAAGGAAAAGGGCCTTTCCGTCCTCAGCCGTCGCTTCATGTGACTCCACGGAGTA
CCGGGCGCCGTCCAGGCACCTCGATTAGTTCTCGAGCTTTTGGAGTACGTCGTCTTTAGGTTGGGGGGAG
GGGTTTTATGCGATGGAGTTTCCCCACACTGAGTGGGTGGAGACTGAAGTTAGGCCAGCTTGGCACTTGA
TGTAATTCTCCTTGGAATTTGCCCTTTTTGAGTTTGGATCTTGGTTCATTCTCAAGCCTCAGACAGTGGT
TCAAAGTTTTTTTCTTCCATTTCAGGTGTCGTGAGCTAGCGATTACGCCAAGCTCGAAATTAACCCTCAC
TAAAGGGAACAAAAGCTGGAGCTCCACCGCGGTGGCGGCCGCTCTAGCCCGGGCGGATCCCCCGGGCTGC
AGGAATTCGATATCAAGCTTGCCACCATGCCAGAGCCAGCGAAGTCTGCTCCCGCCCCGAAAAAGGGCTC
CAAGAAGGCGGTGACTAAGGCGCAGAAGAAAGGCGGCAAGAAGCGCAAGCGCAGCCGCAAGGAGAGCTAT
TCCATCTATGTGTACAAGGTTCTGAAGCAGGTCCACCCTGACACCGGCATTTCGTCCAAGGCCATGGGCA
TCATGAATTCGTTTGTGAACGACATTTTCGAGCGCATCGCAGGTGAGGCTTCCCGCCTGGCGCATTACAA
CAAGCGCTCGACCATCACCTCCAGGGAGATCCAGACGGCCGTGCGCCTGCTGCTGCCTGGGGAGTTGGCC
AAGCACGCCGTGTCCGAGGGTACTAAGGCCATCACCAAGTACACCAGCGCTAAGGATCCCCGGGTACCGG
TCGCCACCATGGTGAGCAAGGGCGAGGAGCTGTTCACCGGGGTGGTGCCCATCCTGGTCGAGCTGGACGG
CGACGTAAACGGCCACAAGTTCAGCGTGTCCGGCGAGGGCGAGGGCGATGCCACCTACGGCAAGCTGACC
CTGAAGTTCATCTGCACCACCGGCAAGCTGCCCGTGCCCTGGCCCACCCTCGTGACCACCTTCGGCTACG
GCCTGATGTGCTTCGCCCGCTACCCCGACCACATGAAGCAGCACGACTTCTTCAAGTCCGCCATGCCCGA
AGGCTACGTCCAGGAGCGCACCATCTTCTTCAAGGACGACGGCAACTACAAGACCCGCGCCGAGGTGAAG
TTCGAGGGCGACACCCTGGTGAACCGCATCGAGCTGAAGGGCATCGACTTCAAGGAGGACGGCAACATCC
TGGGGCACAAGCTGGAGTACAACTACAACAGCCACAACGTCTATATCATGGCCGACAAGCAGAAGAACGG
CATCAAGGTGAACTTCAAGATCCGCCACAACATCGAGGACGGCAGCGTGCAGCTCGCCGACCACTACCAG
CAGAACACCCCCATCGGCGACGGCCCCGTGCTGCTGCCCGACAACCACTACCTGAGCTACCAGTCCGCCC
TGAGCAAAGACCCCAACGAGAAGCGCGATCACATGGTCCTGCTGGAGTTCGTGACCGCCGCCGGGATCAC
TCTCGGCATGGACGAGCTGTACAAGTAGGTCGACCTCGAGGGGGGGCCCGGTACCAGGTAAGTGTACCCA
ATTCGCCCTATAGTGAGTCGTATTACAATTCACTCGATCGCCCTTCCCAACAGTTGCGCAGCCTGAATGG
CGAATGGAGATCCAATTTTTAAGTGTATAATGTGTTAAACTACTGATTCTAATTGTTTGTGTATTTTAGA
TTCACAGTCCCAAGGCTCATTTCAGGCCCCTCAGTCCTCACAGTCTGTTCATGATCATAATCAGCCATAC
CACATTTGTAGAGGTTTTACTTGCTTTAAAAAACCTCCCACACCTCCCCCTGAACCTGAAACATAAAATG
AATGCAATTGTTGTTGTTAACTTGTTTATTGCAGCTTATAATGGTTACAAATAAAGCAATAGCATCACAA
ATTTCACAAATAAAGCATTTTTTTCACTGCATTCTAGTTGTGGTTTGTCCAAACTCATCAATGTATCTTA
ACGCGTAAATTGTAAGCGTCTCAAAGTAACAAAACTTTTATGAGGGACAGCCCCCCCCCAAAGCCCCCAG
GGATGTAATTACGTCCCTCCCCCGCTAGGGGGCAGCAGCGAGCCGCCCGGGGCTCCGCTCCGGTCCGGCG
CTCCCCCCGCATCCCCGAGCCGGCAGCGTGCGGGGACAGCCCGGGCACGGGGAAGGTGGCACGGGATCGC
TTTCCTCTGAACGCTTCTCGCTGCTCTTTGAGCCTGCAGACACCTGGGGGGATACGGGGAAAAGGCCTCC
ACGGCCACTAGTATTATGCCCTAGGGACGTCCATATGAATGTAGTCTTATGCAATACACTTGTAGTCTTG
CAACATGGTAACGATGAGTTAGCAACATGCCTTACAAGGAGAGAAAAAGCACCGTGCATGCCGATTGGTG
GAAGTAAGGTGGTACGATCGTGCCTTATTAGGAAGGCAACAGACAGGTCTGACATGGATTGGACGAACCA
CTGAATTGCGCATTGCAGAGATAATTGTATTTAAGTGCCTAGCTCGATACAATAAACGCCATTTGACCAT
TCACCACATTGGTGTGCACCCTGCAGATCTAGAATGCCAGAGCCAGCGAAGTCTGCTCCCGCCCCGAAAA
AGGGCTCCAAGAAGGCGGTGACTAAGGCGCAGAAGAAAGGCGGCAAGAAGCGCAAGCGCAGCCGCAAGGA
GAGCTATTCCATCTATGTGTACAAGGTTCTGAAGCAGGTCCACCCTGACACCGGCATTTCGTCCAAGGCC
ATGGGCATCATGAATTCGTTTGTGAACGACATTTTCGAGCGCATCGCAGGTGAGGCTTCCCGCCTGGCGC
ATTACAACAAGCGCTCGACCATCACCTCCAGGGAGATCCAGACGGCCGTGCGCCTGCTGCTGCCTGGGGA
GTTGGCCAAGCACGCCGTGTCCGAGGGTACTAAGGCCATCACCAAGTACACCAGCGCTAAGGATCCACCG
GTCGCCACCATGGTGAGCAAGGGCGAGGAGGATAACATGGCCATCATCAAGGAGTTCATGCGCTTCAAGG
TGCACATGGAGGGCTCCGTGAACGGCCACGAGTTCGAGATCGAGGGCGAGGGCGAGGGCCGCCCCTACGA
GGGCACCCAGACCGCCAAGCTGAAGGTGACCAAGGGTGGCCCCCTGCCCTTCGCCTGGGACATCCTGTCC
CCTCAGTTCATGTACGGCTCCAAGGCCTACGTGAAGCACCCCGCCGACATTCCCGACTACTTGAAGCTGT
CCTTCCCCGAGGGCTTCAAGTGGGAGCGCGTGATGAACTTCGAGGACGGCGGCGTGGTGACCGTGACCCA
GGACTCCTCCCTGCAGGACGGCGAGTTCATCTACAAGGTGAAGCTGCGCGGCACCAACTTCCCCTCCGAC
GGCCCCGTAATGCAGAAGAAGACCATGGGCTGGGAGGCCTCCTCCGAGCGGATGTACCCCGAGGACGGCG
CCCTGAAGGGCGAGATCAAGCAGAGGCTGAAGCTGAAGGACGGCGGCCACTACGACGCTGAGGTCAAGAC
CACCTACAAGGCCAAGAAGCCCGTGCAGCTGCCCGGCGCCTACAACGTCAACATCAAGTTGGACATCACC
TCCCACAACGAGGACTACACCATCGTGGAACAGTACGAACGCGCCGAGGGCCGCCACTCCACCGGCGGCA
TGGACGAGCTGTACAAGTCTTAAGCGACTCTAGATCATAATCAGCCATACCACATTTGTAGAGGTTTTAC
TTGCTTTAAAAAACCTCCCACACCTCCCCCTGAACCTGAAACATAAAATGAATGCAATTGTTGTTGTTAA
CTTGTTTATTGCAGCTTATAATGGTTACAAATAAAGCAATAGCATCACAAATTTCACAAATAAAGCATTT
TTTTCACTGCATTCTAGTTGTGGTTTGTCCAAACTCATCAATGTATCTCATATGTGTATCCGCTCATGAG
ACAATAACCCTGATAAATGCTTCAATAATATTGAAAAAGGAAGAGTATGAGTATTCAACATTTCCGTGTC
GCCCTTATTCCCTTTTTTGCGGCATTTTGCCTTCCTGTTTTTGCTCACCCAGAAACGCTGGTGAAAGTAA
AAGATGCTGAAGATCAGTTGGGTGCACGAGTGGGTTACATCGAACTGGATCTCAACAGCGGTAAGATCCT
TGAGAGTTTTCGCCCCGAAGAACGTTTTCCAATGATGAGCACTTTTAAAGTTCTGCTATGTGGCGCGGTA
TTATCCCGTATTGACGCCGGGCAAGAGCAACTCGGTCGCCGCATACACTATTCTCAGAATGACTTGGTTG
AGTACTCACCAGTCACAGAAAAGCATCTTACGGATGGCATGACAGTAAGAGAATTATGCAGTGCTGCCAT
AACCATGAGTGATAACACTGCGGCCAACTTACTTCTGACAACGATCGGAGGACCGAAGGAGCTAACCGCT
TTTTTGCACAACATGGGGGATCATGTAACTCGCCTTGATCGTTGGGAACCGGAGCTGAATGAAGCCATAC
CAAACGACGAGCGTGACACCACGATGCCTGTAGCAATGGCAACAACGTTGCGCAAACTATTAACTGGCGA
ACTACTTACTCTAGCTTCCCGGCAACAATTAATAGACTGGATGGAGGCGGATAAAGTTGCAGGACCACTT
CTGCGCTCGGCCCTTCCGGCTGGCTGGTTTATTGCTGATAAATCTGGAGCCGGTGAGCGTGGGTCTCGCG
GTATCATTGCAGCACTGGGGCCAGATGGTAAGCCCTCCCGTATCGTAGTTATCTACACGACGGGGAGTCA
GGCAACTATGGATGAACGAAATAGACAGATCGCTGAGATAGGTGCCTCACTGATTAAGCATTGGTAACTG
TCAGACCAAGTTTACTCATATATACTTTAGATTGATTTAAAACTTCATTTTTAATTTAAAAGGATCTAGG
TGAAGATCCTTTTTGATAATCTCATGACCAAAATCCCTTAACGTGAGTTTTCGTTCCACTGAGCGTCAGA
CCCCGTAGAAAAGATCAAAGGATCTTCTTGAGATCCTTTTTTTCTGCGCGTAATCTGCTGCTTGCAAACA
AAAAAACCACCGCTACCAGCGGTGGTTTGTTTGCCGGATCAAGAGCTACCAACTCTTTTTCCGAAGGTAA
CTGGCTTCAGCAGAGCGCAGATACCAAATACTGTTCTTCTAGTGTAGCCGTAGTTAGGCCACCACTTCAA
GAACTCTGTAGCACCGCCTACATACCTCGCTCTGCTAATCCTGTTACCAGTGGCTGCTGCCAGTGGCGAT
AAGTCGTGTCTTACCGGGTTGGACTCAAGACGATAGTTACCGGATAAGGCGCAGCGGTCGGGCTGAACGG
GGGGTTCGTGCACACAGCCCAGCTTGGAGCGAACGACCTACACCGAACTGAGATACCTACAGCGTGAGCT
ATGAGAAAGCGCCACGCTTCCCGAAGGGAGAAAGGCGGACAGGTATCCGGTAAGCGGCAGGGTCGGAACA
GGAGAGCGCACGAGGGAGCTTCCAGGGGGAAACGCCTGGTATCTTTATAGTCCTGTCGGGTTTCGCCACC
TCTGACTTGAGCGTCGATTTTTGTGATGCTCGTCAGGGGGGCGGAGCCTATGGAAAAACGCCAGCAACGC
GGCCTTTTTACGGTTCCTGGCCTTTTGCTGGCCTTTTGCTCACATGTTCTTTCCTGCGGTACCGATCATA
ATCAGCCATACCACATTTGTAGAGGTTTTACTTGCTTTAAAAAACCTCCCACACCTCCCCCTGAACCTGA
AACATAAAATGAATGCAATTGTTGTTGTTAACTTGTTTATTGCAGCTTATAATGGTTACAAATAAAGCAA
TAGCATCACAAATTTCACAAATAAAGCATTTTTTTCACTGCATTCTAGTTGTGGTTTGTCCAAACTCATC
AATGTATCTTATCATGTCTGGATCATAATCAGCCATACCACATTTGTAGAGGTTTTACTTGCTTTAAAAA
ACCTCCCACACCTCCCCCTGAACCTGAAACATAAAATGAATGCAATTGTTGTTGTTAACTTGTTTATTGC
AGCTTATAATGGTTACAAATAAAGCAATAGCATCACAAATTTCACAAATAAAGCATTTTTTTCACTGCAT
TCTAGTTGTGGTTTGTCCAAACTCATCAATGTATCTTATCATGTCTGCTCGAGGTCGAC
